>Addgene plasmid #144711 | TFORF3235 | addgene full sequence | sequence record 404315 | Addgene NGS Result
TTAATGTAGTCTTATGCAATACTCTTGTAGTCTTGCAACATGGTAACGATGAGTTAGCAACATGCCTTAC
AAGGAGAGAAAAAGCACCGTGCATGCCGATTGGTGGAAGTAAGGTGGTACGATCGTGCCTTATTAGGAAG
GCAACAGACGGGTCTGACATGGATTGGACGAACCACTGAATTGCCGCATTGCAGAGATATTGTATTTAAG
TGCCTAGCTCGATACATAAACGGGTCTCTCTGGTTAGACCAGATCTGAGCCTGGGAGCTCTCTGGCTAAC
TAGGGAACCCACTGCTTAAGCCTCAATAAAGCTTGCCTTGAGTGCTTCAAGTAGTGTGTGCCCGTCTGTT
GTGTGACTCTGGTAACTAGAGATCCCTCAGACCCTTTTAGTCAGTGTGGAAAATCTCTAGCAGTGGCGCC
CGAACAGGGACTTGAAAGCGAAAGGGAAACCAGAGGAGCTCTCTCGACGCAGGACTCGGCTTGCTGAAGC
GCGCACGGCAAGAGGCGAGGGGCGGCGACTGGTGAGTACGCCAAAAATTTTGACTAGCGGAGGCTAGAAG
GAGAGAGATGGGTGCGAGAGCGTCAGTATTAAGCGGGGGAGAATTAGATCGCGATGGGAAAAAATTCGGT
TAAGGCCAGGGGGAAAGAAAAAATATAAATTAAAACATATAGTATGGGCAAGCAGGGAGCTAGAACGATT
CGCAGTTAATCCTGGCCTGTTAGAAACATCAGAAGGCTGTAGACAAATACTGGGACAGCTACAACCATCC
CTTCAGACAGGATCAGAAGAACTTAGATCATTATATAATACAGTAGCAACCCTCTATTGTGTGCATCAAA
GGATAGAGATAAAAGACACCAAGGAAGCTTTAGACAAGATAGAGGAAGAGCAAAACAAAAGTAAGACCAC
CGCACAGCAAGCGGCCGCTGATCTTCAGACCTGGAGGAGGAGATATGAGGGACAATTGGAGAAGTGAATT
ATATAAATATAAAGTAGTAAAAATTGAACCATTAGGAGTAGCACCCACCAAGGCAAAGAGAAGAGTGGTG
CAGAGAGAAAAAAGAGCAGTGGGAATAGGAGCTTTGTTCCTTGGGTTCTTGGGAGCAGCAGGAAGCACTA
TGGGCGCAGCGTCAATGACGCTGACGGTACAGGCCAGACAATTATTGTCTGGTATAGTGCAGCAGCAGAA
CAATTTGCTGAGGGCTATTGAGGCGCAACAGCATCTGTTGCAACTCACAGTCTGGGGCATCAAGCAGCTC
CAGGCAAGAATCCTGGCTGTGGAAAGATACCTAAAGGATCAACAGCTCCTGGGGATTTGGGGTTGCTCTG
GAAAACTCATTTGCACCACTGCTGTGCCTTGGAATGCTAGTTGGAGTAATAAATCTCTGGAACAGATTTG
GAATCACACGACCTGGATGGAGTGGGACAGAGAAATTAACAATTACACAAGCTTAATACACTCCTTAATT
GAAGAATCGCAAAACCAGCAAGAAAAGAATGAACAAGAATTATTGGAATTAGATAAATGGGCAAGTTTGT
GGAATTGGTTTAACATAACAAATTGGCTGTGGTATATAAAATTATTCATAATGATAGTAGGAGGCTTGGT
AGGTTTAAGAATAGTTTTTGCTGTACTTTCTATAGTGAATAGAGTTAGGCAGGGATATTCACCATTATCG
TTTCAGACCCACCTCCCAACCCCGAGGGGACCCATGCATTGCATCTCAATTAGTCAGCAACCAGGTGTGG
AAAGTCCCCAGGCTCCCCAGCAGGCAGAAGTATGCAAAGCATGCGTCTCAATTAGTCAGCAACCATAGTC
CCGCCCCTAACTCCGCCCATCCCGCCCCTAACTCCGCCCAGTTCCGCCCATTCTCCGCCCCATGGCTGAC
TAATTTTTTTTATTTATGCAGAGGCCGAGGCCGCCTCGGCCTCTGAGCTATTCCAGAAGTAGTGAGGAGG
CTTTTTTGGAGGCCTAGGCTTTTGCAAAAAGCTTTCTAGAGGTACCACCGGAGCTTACCATGACCGAGTA
CAAGCCCACGGTGCGCCTCGCCACCCGCGACGACGTCCCCAGGGCCGTACGCACCCTCGCCGCCGCGTTC
GCCGACTACCCCGCCACGCGCCACACCGTCGATCCGGACCGCCACATCGAGCGGGTCACCGAGCTGCAAG
AACTCTTCCTCACGCGCGTCGGGCTCGACATCGGCAAGGTGTGGGTCGCGGACGACGGCGCCGCCGTGGC
GGTCTGGACCACGCCGGAGAGCGTCGAAGCGGGGGCGGTGTTCGCCGAGATCGGCCCGCGCATGGCCGAG
TTGAGCGGTTCCCGGCTGGCCGCGCAGCAACAGATGGAAGGCCTCCTGGCGCCGCACCGGCCCAAGGAGC
CCGCGTGGTTCCTGGCCACCGTCGGCGTCTCGCCCGACCACCAGGGCAAGGGTCTGGGCAGCGCCGTCGT
GCTCCCCGGAGTGGAGGCGGCCGAGCGCGCCGGGGTGCCCGCCTTCCTGGAGACCTCCGCGCCCCGCAAC
CTCCCCTTCTACGAGCGGCTCGGCTTCACCGTCACCGCCGACGTCGAGGTGCCCGAAGGACCGCGCACCT
GGTGCATGACCCGCAAGCCCGGTGCCAGTTAACGAATTCTAGATCTTGAGACAAATGGCAGTATTCATCC
ACAATTTTAAAAGAAAAGGGGGGATTGGGGGGTACAGTGCAGGGGAAAGAATAGTAGACATAATAGCAAC
AGACATACAAACTAAAGAATTACAAAAACAAATTACAAAAATTCAAAATTTTCGGGTTTATTACAGGGAC
AGCAGAGATCCACTTTGGCGCCGGCTCGAGGCCTGCAGGTGCAAAGATGGATAAAGTTTTAAACAGAGAG
GAATCTTTGCAGCTAATGGACCTTCTAGGTCTTGAAAGGAGTGGGAATTGGCTCCGGTGCCCGTCAGTGG
GCAGAGCGCACATCGCCCACAGTCCCCGAGAAGTTGGGGGGAGGGGTCGGCAATTGAACCGGTGCCTAGA
GAAGGTGGCGCGGGGTAAACTGGGAAAGTGATGTCGTGTACTGGCTCCGCCTTTTTCCCGAGGGTGGGGG
AGAACCGTATATAAGTGCAGTAGTCGCCGTGAACGTTCTTTTTCGCAACGGGTTTGCCGCCAGAACACAG
GTAAGTGCCGTGTGTGGTTCCCGCGGGCCTGGCCTCTTTACGGGTTATGGCCCTTGCGTGCCTTGAATTA
CTTCCACCTGGCTGCAGTACGTGATTCTTGATCCCGAGCTTCGGGTTGGAAGTGGGTGGGAGAGTTCGAG
GCCTTGCGCTTAAGGAGCCCCTTCGCCTCGTGCTTGAGTTGAGGCCTGGCCTGGGCGCTGGGGCCGCCGC
GTGCGAATCTGGTGGCACCTTCGCGCCTGTCTCGCTGCTTTCGATAAGTCTCTAGCCATTTAAAATTTTT
GATGACCTGCTGCGACGCTTTTTTTCTGGCAAGATAGTCTTGTAAATGCGGGCCAAGATCTGCACACTGG
TATTTCGGTTTTTGGGGCCGCGGGCGGCGACGGGGCCCGTGCGTCCCAGCGCACATGTTCGGCGAGGCGG
GGCCTGCGAGCGCGGCCACCGAGAATCGGACGGGGGTAGTCTCAAGCTGGCCGGCCTGCTCTGGTGCCTG
GCCTCGCGCCGCCGTGTATCGCCCCGCCCTGGGCGGCAAGGCTGGCCCGGTCGGCACCAGTTGCGTGAGC
GGAAAGATGGCCGCTTCCCGGCCCTGCTGCAGGGAGCTCAAAATGGAGGACGCGGCGCTCGGGAGAGCGG
GCGGGTGAGTCACCCACACAAAGGAAAAGGGCCTTTCCGTCCTCAGCCGTCGCTTCATGTGACTCCACGG
AGTACCGGGCGCCGTCCAGGCACCTCGATTAGTTCTCGAGCTTTTGGAGTACGTCGTCTTTAGGTTGGGG
GGAGGGGTTTTATGCGATGGAGTTTCCCCACACTGAGTGGGTGGAGACTGAAGTTAGGCCAGCTTGGCAC
TTGATGTAATTCTCCTTGGAATTTGCCCTTTTTGAGTTTGGATCTTGGTTCATTCTCAAGCCTCAGACAG
TGGTTCAAAGTTTTTTTCTTCCATTTCAGGTGTCGTGAGGCTAGCATCGATTGATCAACAAGTTTGTACA
AAAAAGTTGGCACCATGGCTCTTTCTCAGGGTCTACTGACATTCAGGGATGTGGCCATAGAATTCTCTCA
GGAGGAGTGGAAATGCCTGGACCCTGCTCAGAGGACTCTATACAGAGACGTGATGCTGGAGAATTATAGG
AACCTGGTCTCCCTGGATATCTCTTCCAAATGCATGATGAATACATTGTCATCAACAGGGCAAGGCAATA
CAGAAGTGATCCACACAGGGACATTGCAGAGACAAGCAAGTTATCACATTGGAGCATTTTGCTCCCAGGA
AATTGAGAAAGACATTCATGACTTTGTGTTTCAGTGGCAAGAAGATGAAACAAATGACCATGAAGCACCC
ATGACAGAAATAAAAAAGTTGACTAGTAGTACAGACCGATATGATCAAAGGCATGCTGGAAACAAGCCTA
TTAAAGGTCAGCTTGAATCAAGATTTCATTTGCATTTGCGAAGACATAGGAGAATTCATACTGGAGAGAA
ACCTTACAAATGTGAAGAATGTGAGAAAGTTTTCAGTTGCAAATCACATCTTGAAATACATAGGATAATT
CATACTGGAGAGAAACCATACAAATGTAAGGTTTGCGACAAGGCTTTTAAGCATGATTCACACCTGGCAA
AACATACTAGAATTCACAGGGGAGACAAACATTACACATGTAATGAATGTGGCAAGGTTTTTGATCAAAA
AGCAACCCTTGCATGTCATCATAGAAGTCATACTGGAGAGAAACCTTATAAGTGTAATGAGTGTGGCAAG
ACCTTTAGTCAGACATCACACCTTGTGTACCATCATAGACTGCATACTGGAGAGAAACCTTACAAATGTA
ATGAGTGTGGCAAGACCTTCGCTCGAAATTCAGTCCTCGTAATTCATAAGGCAGTTCATACTGCAGAGAA
ACCCTATAAGTGTAATGAATGTGGCAAGGTTTTTAAGCAACGAGCAACTCTTGCAGGACATCGTAGAGTT
CACACTGGAGAGAAACCTTACAGATGTGAAGAATGCGACAAAGTTTTCAGTCGCAAATCACATCTTGAAA
GACATAGGAGGATTCATACTGGAGAGAAACCATACAAATGTAAGGTTTGTGACAAGGCTTTCCGGAGTGA
TTCACGTCTTGCAGAACATCAGAGAGTTCATACTGGAGAGAGACCTTACACATGTAATGAATGTGGCAAG
GTTTTTAGTACAAAAGCGTACCTCGCATGTCATCAAAAACTTCATACTGGAGAGAAACTTTACGAATGTG
AAGAATGTGACAAAGTTTACATTCGCAAATCACACCTTGAAAGACATAGGAGGATTCATACAGGAGAGAA
ACCTCACAAGTGTGGTGATTGTGGTAAAGCCTTTAATTCACCTTCACACCTTATTAGGCATCAGAGAATC
CATACTGGACAGAAATCTTACAAATGTCATCAGTGTGGCAAGGTCTTTAGTCTGAGGTCACTCCTTGCAG
AACATCAGAAAATTCCTTTTGGAGACAATTGTTTCAAGTGCAATGAGTATAGCAAACCATCAAGCATTAA
TTTGCCAACTTTCTTGTACAAAGTGGTTGATATCGGTAAGCCTATCCCTAACCCTCTCCTCGGTCTCGAT
TCTACGTAGTAATGAACTAGTCCGTAACTTGAAAGTATTTCGATTTCTTGGCTTTATATATCTTGTGGAA
AGGACGACGCGGTATGATTAGCATATCCGATACGCGTTAAGTCGACAATCAACCTCTGGATTACAAAATT
TGTGAAAGATTGACTGGTATTCTTAACTATGTTGCTCCTTTTACGCTATGTGGATACGCTGCTTTAATGC
CTTTGTATCATGCTATTGCTTCCCGTATGGCTTTCATTTTCTCCTCCTTGTATAAATCCTGGTTGCTGTC
TCTTTATGAGGAGTTGTGGCCCGTTGTCAGGCAACGTGGCGTGGTGTGCACTGTGTTTGCTGACGCAACC
CCCACTGGTTGGGGCATTGCCACCACCTGTCAGCTCCTTTCCGGGACTTTCGCTTTCCCCCTCCCTATTG
CCACGGCGGAACTCATCGCCGCCTGCCTTGCCCGCTGCTGGACAGGGGCTCGGCTGTTGGGCACTGACAA
TTCCGTGGTGTTGTCGGGGAAATCATCGTCCTTTCCTTGGCTGCTCGCCTGTGTTGCCACCTGGATTCTG
CGCGGGACGTCCTTCTGCTACGTCCCTTCGGCCCTCAATCCAGCGGACCTTCCTTCCCGCGGCCTGCTGC
CGGCTCTGCGGCCTCTTCCGCGTCTTCGCCTTCGCCCTCAGACGAGTCGGATCTCCCTTTGGGCCGCCTC
CCCGCGTCGACTTTAAGACCAATGACTTACAAGGCAGCTGTAGATCTTAGCCACTTTTTAAAAGAAAAGG
GGGGACTGGAAGGGCTAATTCACTCCCAACGAAGACAAGATCTGCTTTTTGCTTGTACTGGGTCTCTCTG
GTTAGACCAGATCTGAGCCTGGGAGCTCTCTGGCTAACTAGGGAACCCACTGCTTAAGCCTCAATAAAGC
TTGCCTTGAGTGCTTCAAGTAGTGTGTGCCCGTCTGTTGTGTGACTCTGGTAACTAGAGATCCCTCAGAC
CCTTTTAGTCAGTGTGGAAAATCTCTAGCAGTACGTATAGTAGTTCATGTCATCTTATTATTCAGTATTT
ATAACTTGCAAAGAAATGAATATCAGAGAGTGAGAGGAACTTGTTTATTGCAGCTTATAATGGTTACAAA
TAAAGCAATAGCATCACAAATTTCACAAATAAAGCATTTTTTTCACTGCATTCTAGTTGTGGTTTGTCCA
AACTCATCAATGTATCTTATCATGTCTGGCTCTAGCTATCCCGCCCCTAACTCCGCCCATCCCGCCCCTA
ACTCCGCCCAGTTCCGCCCATTCTCCGCCCCATGGCTGACTAATTTTTTTTATTTATGCAGAGGCCGAGG
CCGCCTCGGCCTCTGAGCTATTCCAGAAGTAGTGAGGAGGCTTTTTTGGAGGCCTAGGGACGTACCCAAT
TCGCCCTATAGTGAGTCGTATTACGCGCGCTCACTGGCCGTCGTTTTACAACGTCGTGACTGGGAAAACC
CTGGCGTTACCCAACTTAATCGCCTTGCAGCACATCCCCCTTTCGCCAGCTGGCGTAATAGCGAAGAGGC
CCGCACCGATCGCCCTTCCCAACAGTTGCGCAGCCTGAATGGCGAATGGG
[124 nt withheld, positions 7331-7454]
C
[91 nt withheld, positions 7456-7546]
A
[49 nt withheld, positions 7548-7596]
CCTTTGACGTTGGAGTCCACGTTCTTT
[37 nt withheld, positions 7624-7660]
ACCCTATCTCGGTCTATTCTTTTGATTTATAAGGGATTTTGCCGATTTCGGCCTATTGGTTAAAAAATGA
GCTGATTTAACAAAAATTTAACGCGAATTTTAACAAAATATTAACGCTTACAATTTAGGTGGCACTTTTC
GGGGAAATGTGCGCGGAACCCCTATTTGTTTATTTTTCTAAATACATTCAAATATGTATCCGCTCATGAG
ACAATAACCCTGATAAATGCTTCAATAATATTGAAAAAGGAAGAGTATGAGTATTCAACATTTCCGTGTC
GCCCTTATTCCCTTTTTTGCGGCATTTTGCCTTCCTGTTTTTGCTCACCCAGAAACGCTGGTGAAAGTAA
AAGATGCTGAAGATCAGTTGGGTGCACGAGTGGGTTACATCGAACTGGATCTCAACAGCGGTAAGATCCT
TGAGAGTTTTCGCCCCGAAGAACGTTTTCCAATGATGAGCACTTTTAAAGTTCTGCTATGTGGCGCGGTA
TTATCCCGTATTGACGCCGGGCAAGAGCAACTCGGTCGCCGCATACACTATTCTCAGAATGACTTGGTTG
AGTACTCACCAGTCACAGAAAAGCATCTTACGGATGGCATGACAGTAAGAGAATTATGCAGTGCTGCCAT
AACCATGAGTGATAACACTGCGGCCAACTTACTTCTGACAACGATCGGAGGACCGAAGGAGCTAACCGCT
TTTTTGCACAACATGGGGGATCATGTAACTCGCCTTGATCGTTGGGAACCGGAGCTGAATGAAGCCATAC
CAAACGACGAGCGTGACACCACGATGCCTGTAGCAATGGCAACAACGTTGCGCAAACTATTAACTGGCGA
ACTACTTACTCTAGCTTCCCGGCAACAATTAATAGACTGGATGGAGGCGGATAAAGTTGCAGGACCACTT
CTGCGCTCGGCCCTTCCGGCTGGCTGGTTTATTGCTGATAAATCTGGAGCCGGTGAGCGTGGGTCTCGCG
GTATCATTGCAGCACTGGGGCCAGATGGTAAGCCCTCCCGTATCGTAGTTATCTACACGACGGGGAGTCA
GGCAACTATGGATGAACGAAATAGACAGATCGCTGAGATAGGTGCCTCACTGATTAAGCATTGGTAACTG
TCAGACCAAGTTTACTCATATATACTTTAGATTGATTTAAAACTTCATTTTTAATTTAAAAGGATCTAGG
TGAAGATCCTTTTTGATAATCTCATGACCAAAATCCCTTAACGTGAGTTTTCGTTCCACTGAGCGTCAGA
CCCCGTAGAAAAGATCAAAGGATCTTCTTGAGATCCTTTTTTTCTGCGCGTAATCTGCTGCTTGCAAACA
AAAAAACCACCGCTACCAGCGGTGGTTTGTTTGCCGGATCAAGAGCTACCAACTCTTTTTCCGAAGGTAA
CTGGCTTCAGCAGAGCGCAGATACCAAATACTGTTCTTCTAGTGTAGCCGTAGTTAGGCCACCACTTCAA
GAACTCTGTAGCACCGCCTACATACCTCGCTCTGCTAATCCTGTTACCAGTGGCTGCTGCCAGTGGCGAT
AAGTCGTGTCTTACCGGGTTGGACTCAAGACGATAGTTACCGGATAAGGCGCAGCGGTCGGGCTGAACGG
GGGGTTCGTGCACACAGCCCAGCTTGGAGCGAACGACCTACACCGAACTGAGATACCTACAGCGTGAGCT
ATGAGAAAGCGCCACGCTTCCCGAAGGGAGAAAGGCGGACAGGTATCCGGTAAGCGGCAGGGTCGGAACA
GGAGAGCGCACGAGGGAGCTTCCAGGGGGAAACGCCTGGTATCTTTATAGTCCTGTCGGGTTTCGCCACC
TCTGACTTGAGCGTCGATTTTTGTGATGCTCGTCAGGGGGGCGGAGCCTATGGAAAAACGCCAGCAACGC
GGCCTTTTTACGGTTCCTGGCCTTTTGCTGGCCTTTTGCTCACATGTTCTTTCCTGCGTTATCCCCTGAT
TCTGTGGATAACCGTATTACCGCCTTTGAGTGAGCTGATACCGCTCGCCGCAGCCGAACGACCGAGCGCA
GCGAGTCAGTGAGCGAGGAAGCGGAAGAGCGCCCAATACGCAAACCGCCTCTCCCCGCGCGTTGGCCGAT
TCATTAATGCAGCTGGCACGACAGGTTTCCCGACTGGAAAGCGGGCAGTGAGCGCAACGCAATTAATGTG
AGTTAGCTCACTCATTAGGCACCCCAGGCTTTACACTTTATGCTTCCGGCTCGTATGTTGTGTGGAATTG
TGAGCGGATAACAATTTCACACAGGAAACAGCTATGACCATGATTACGCCAAGCGCGCAATTAACCCTCA
CTAAAGGGAACAAAAGCTGGAGCTGCAAGC
Features (pLannotate 1.2.2; 34 found; start..end, strand, type, name):
      5..231     +  promoter       RSV promoter: Rous sarcoma virus enhancer/promoter
    232..412     +  LTR            5' LTR (truncated): truncated 5' long terminal repeat (LTR) from HIV-1
    459..584     +  misc_feature   HIV-1 Ψ: packaging signal of human immunodeficiency virus type 1
    568..931     +  CDS            HIV-1 gag (fragment): gag protein from human immunodeficiency virus 1; gag
   1077..1310    +  misc_feature   RRE: The Rev response element (RRE) of HIV-1 allows for Rev-dependent mRNA export from the nucleus to the cytoplasm.
   1687..1713    +  CDS            Rev (fragment): human immunodeficiency virus 1 (HIV-1) Rev protein; rev; enhances nuclear export of unspliced and incompletely spliced viral mRNAs
   1720..1743    +  promoter       SV40 promoter (fragment): SV40 early promoter
   1744..1815    +  promoter       SV40 promoter (fragment): SV40 enhancer and early promoter
   1839..1974    +  rep_origin     SV40 ori: SV40 origin of replication
   2020..2616    +  CDS            PuroR (fragment): puromycin N-acetyltransferase; pac from Streptomyces; confers resistance to puromycin
   2665..2782    +  misc_feature   cPPT/CTS: central polypurine tract and central termination sequence of HIV-1
   2847..2913    +  CDS            small t antigen (fragment): SV40 (simian virus 40) small t antigen
   2920..4098    +  promoter       EF-1α promoter: strong constitutive promoter for human elongation factor EF-1α
   4119..4136    +  protein_bind   attB1 (fragment): mutant version of attB; core recombination site for the Gateway® BP reaction BP Clonase™
   4145..4666    +  CDS            ZNF320 (fragment): ZN320_HUMAN - Experimental evidence at protein level: Swiss-Prot protein existence level 1. May be involved in transcriptional regulation. From Homo sapiens (Human).
   5679..5696    -  protein_bind   attB2 (fragment): mutant version of attB; core recombination site for the Gateway® BP reaction BP Clonase™
   5705..5746    +  CDS            V5 tag: epitope tag from simian virus 5
   5762..5815    +  promoter       U6 promoter (fragment): RNA polymerase III promoter for human U6 snRNA
   5857..6445    +  misc_feature   WPRE: woodchuck hepatitis virus posttranscriptional regulatory element
   6496..6515    +  misc_feature   cPPT/CTS (fragment): central polypurine tract and central termination sequence of HIV-1
   6517..6750    +  LTR            3' LTR (ΔU3): self-inactivating 3' long terminal repeat (LTR) from HIV-1
   6828..6949    +  polyA_signal   SV40 poly(A) signal: SV40 polyadenylation signal
   6989..7124    +  rep_origin     SV40 ori: SV40 origin of replication
   7145..7163    -  promoter       T7 promoter: promoter for bacteriophage T7 RNA polymerase
   7171..7326    +  CDS            lacZα (fragment): LacZα fragment of β-galactosidase; lacZ fragment
   7331..7759    +  rep_origin     f1 ori (sequence partly withheld): f1 bacteriophage origin of replication; arrow indicates direction of (+) strand synthesis
   7812..7916    +  promoter       AmpR promoter: bla
   7917..8777    +  CDS            AmpR: β-lactamase; bla; confers resistance to ampicillin, carbenicillin, and related antibiotics
   8948..9536    +  rep_origin     ori: high-copy-number ColE1/pMB1/pBR322/pUC origin of replication
   9719..9811    +  CDS            lacI (fragment): lac repressor; lacI; The lac repressor binds to the lac operator to inhibit transcription in E. coli. This inhibition can be relieved by adding lactose or isopropyl-β-D-thiogalactopyranoside (IPTG).
   9824..9845    +  protein_bind   CAP binding site: CAP binding activates transcription in the presence of cAMP. E. coli catabolite activator protein
   9860..9890    +  promoter       lac promoter: promoter for the E. coli lac operon
   9898..9914    +  protein_bind   lac operator: The lac repressor binds to the lac operator to inhibit transcription in E. coli. This inhibition can be relieved by adding lactose or isopropyl-β-D-thiogalactopyranoside (IPTG). lac repressor encoded by lacI
   9959..9977    +  promoter       T3 promoter: promoter for bacteriophage T3 RNA polymerase
