[The description below was written by a language model from this plasmid's Addgene catalogue record and pLannotate feature annotations shown in this document.]
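Description:
TFORF3235 is a third-generation-style, self-inactivating lentiviral expression plasmid built on the pLX_TRC317 backbone for overexpressing the human zinc-finger protein ZNF320 in mammalian cells. It belongs to a barcoded transcription factor ORF collection in which each clone carries a unique 24-bp barcode, so that individual factors can be identified by sequencing in pooled overexpression screens such as directed-differentiation screens. In bacteria the plasmid is maintained through a high-copy ColE1/pUC-type origin and ampicillin resistance (AmpR). An f1 origin and lac/T7/T3 remnants from the cloning backbone are also present. The depositor warns that recombination can occur, as is common for plasmids with repeated LTRs.

The viral genome is transcribed from an RSV promoter fused to a truncated HIV-1 5' LTR. It contains the Ψ packaging signal with a partial gag sequence, the RRE for Rev-dependent nuclear export, a cPPT/CTS, and a ΔU3 3' LTR followed by an SV40 polyadenylation signal. Within this unit, an SV40 early promoter drives the puromycin N-acetyltransferase gene for selecting transduced cells. A downstream EF-1α promoter drives the ZNF320 ORF, which was inserted by Gateway recombination, is flanked by attB1 and attB2 sites, and is fused at its C terminus to a V5 epitope tag for detection. A WPRE after the cassette enhances transcript stability and expression.

The automated annotation labels only the first part of the interval between the att sites as ZNF320, although the spacing is broadly consistent with the recorded insert size. It does not annotate the barcode, so the barcode's position is not stated in the record. The short U6 promoter fragment after the V5 tag is probably residual backbone sequence.
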