Addgene plasmid #144711: TFORF3235
Purpose: Lentiviral vector for overexpressing transcription factor ORFs with unique 24-bp barcodes. Barcodes facilitate identification of transcription factors in pooled screens.
Depositing lab: Feng Zhang. Depositing organization: Broad Institute. Publication: A transcription factor atlas of directed differentiation. Joung J, Ma S, Tay T, Geiger-Schuller KR, Kirchgatterer PC, Verdine VK, Guo B, Arias-Garcia MA, Allen WE, Singh A, Kuksenko O, Abudayyeh OO, Gootenberg JS, Fu Z, Macrae RK, Buenrostro JD, Regev A, Zhang F. Cell. 2023 Jan 5;186(1):209-229.e26. doi: 10.1016/j.cell.2022.11.026. PubMed 36608654.
Backbone
  Vector backbone: pLX_TRC317
  Backbone manufacturer: Broad Institute Genetic Perturbation Platform
  Backbone size w/o insert (bp): 8264
  Vector type: Mammalian Expression, Lentiviral
  Selectable markers: Puromycin
Growth in bacteria
  Bacterial resistance: Ampicillin, 100 μg/mL
  Growth temperature: 37°C
  Growth strain: NEB Stable
  Copy number: High Copy
Gene/Insert
  Gene/Insert name: ZNF320
  Species: H. sapiens (human)
  Insert size (bp): 1736
  Entrez Gene: ZNF320 (a.k.a. ZFPL)
  Promoter: EF1a
  Tag / fusion protein: V5 (C terminal on insert)
  Cloning method: Gateway Cloning
  Sequencing primers: 5′ GGGTGGAGACTGAAGTTAGGCCAG; 3′ CACATAGCGTAAAAGGAGCAACATAG
Resource information
  A portion of this plasmid was derived from a plasmid made by: Broad Institute Genetic Perturbation Platform
Terms and licenses: Academic/Nonprofit Terms; Industry Terms: Not Available to Industry
Depositor comments: NM_001351776.1 Please test multiple small colonies in case of plasmid recombination. To make this collection available in a timely manner, a portion of this collection was not fully sequenced by Addgene. If an Addgene verified full plasmid sequence is not available, please contact us prior to placing an order to request the full sequence.
How to cite: TFORF3235 was a gift from Feng Zhang (Addgene plasmid # 144711 ; http://n2t.net/addgene:144711 ; RRID:Addgene_144711)
