>Addgene plasmid #144711 | TFORF3235 | depositor partial sequence | sequence record 286248 | Insert
ATCGATTGATCAACAAGTTTGTACAAAAAAGTTGGCACCATGGCTCTTTCTCAGGGTCTACTGACATTCA
GGGATGTGGCCATAGAATTCTCTCAGGAGGAGTGGAAATGCCTGGACCCTGCTCAGAGGACTCTATACAG
AGACGTGATGCTGGAGAATTATAGGAACCTGGTCTCCCTGGATATCTCTTCCAAATGCATGATGAATACA
TTGTCATCAACAGGGCAAGGCAATACAGAAGTGATCCACACAGGGACATTGCAGAGACAAGCAAGTTATC
ACATTGGAGCATTTTGCTCCCAGGAAATTGAGAAAGACATTCATGACTTTGTGTTTCAGTGGCAAGAAGA
TGAAACAAATGACCATGAAGCACCCATGACAGAAATAAAAAAGTTGACTAGTAGTACAGACCGATATGAT
CAAAGGCATGCTGGAAACAAGCCTATTAAAGGTCAGCTTGAATCAAGATTTCATTTGCATTTGCGAAGAC
ATAGGAGAATTCATACTGGAGAGAAACCTTACAAATGTGAAGAATGTGAGAAAGTTTTCAGTTGCAAATC
ACATCTTGAAATACATAGGATAATTCATACTGGAGAGAAACCATACAAATGTAAGGTTTGCGACAAGGCT
TTTAAGCATGATTCACACCTGGCAAAACATACTAGAATTCACAGGGGAGACAAACATTACACATGTAATG
AATGTGGCAAGGTTTTTGATCAAAAAGCAACCCTTGCATGTCATCATAGAAGTCATACTGGAGAGAAACC
TTATAAGTGTAATGAGTGTGGCAAGACCTTTAGTCAGACATCACACCTTGTGTACCATCATAGACTGCAT
ACTGGAGAGAAACCTTACAAATGTAATGAGTGTGGCAAGACCTTCGCTCGAAATTCAGTCCTCGTAATTC
ATAAGGCAGTTCATACTGCAGAGAAACCCTATAAGTGTAATGAATGTGGCAAGGTTTTTAAGCAACGAGC
AACTCTTGCAGGACATCGTAGAGTTCACACTGGAGAGAAACCTTACAGATGTGAAGAATGCGACAAAGTT
TTCAGTCGCAAATCACATCTTGAAAGACATAGGAGGATTCATACTGGAGAGAAACCATACAAATGTAAGG
TTTGTGACAAGGCTTTCCGGAGTGATTCACGTCTTGCAGAACATCAGAGAGTTCATACTGGAGAGAGACC
TTACACATGTAATGAATGTGGCAAGGTTTTTAGTACAAAAGCGTACCTCGCATGTCATCAAAAACTTCAT
ACTGGAGAGAAACTTTACGAATGTGAAGAATGTGACAAAGTTTACATTCGCAAATCACACCTTGAAAGAC
ATAGGAGGATTCATACAGGAGAGAAACCTCACAAGTGTGGTGATTGTGGTAAAGCCTTTAATTCACCTTC
ACACCTTATTAGGCATCAGAGAATCCATACTGGACAGAAATCTTACAAATGTCATCAGTGTGGCAAGGTC
TTTAGTCTGAGGTCACTCCTTGCAGAACATCAGAAAATTCCTTTTGGAGACAATTGTTTCAAGTGCAATG
AGTATAGCAAACCATCAAGCATTAATTTGCCAACTTTCTTGTACAAAGTGGTTGATATCGGTAAGCCTAT
CCCTAACCCTCTCCTCGGTCTCGATTCTACGTAGTAATGAACTAGTCCGTAACTTGAAAGTATTTCGATT
TCTTGGCTTTATATATCTTGTGGAAAGGACGACGCGGTATGATTAGCATATCCGAT
