>Addgene plasmid #144711 | TFORF3235 | depositor partial sequence | sequence record 286249 | Barcode
CGCGGTATGATTAGCATATCCGAT
